>Addgene plasmid #78369 | pNX3c-PK6 | depositor full sequence | sequence record 149907 | pNX3c-PK6 sequence 4047 bps
GACGTCTAAGAAACCATTATTATCATGACATTAACCTATAAAAATAGGCGTATCACGAGGCCCTTTCGTC
TCGCGCGTTTCGGTGATGACGGTGAAAACCTCTGACACATGCAGCTCCCGGAGACGGTCACAGCTTGTCT
GTAAGCGGATGCCGGGAGCAGACAAGCCCGTCAGGGCGCGTCAGCGGGTGTTGGCGGGTGTCGGGGCTGG
CTTAACTATGCGGCATCAGAGCAGATTGTACTGAGAGTGCACCATATGGACATATTGTCGTTAGAACGCG
GCTACAATTAATACATAACCTTATGTATCATACACATACGATTTAGGTGACACTATAGAACGCGGCCGCC
AGCTGAAGCTTCGTACGCTGCAGGTCGACGGATCCCCGGGTTAATTAACGCTAGCGGTAAGCCTATTCCT
AACCCTCTTTTGGGTCTCGATTCTACAGGTGGAAAACCAATCCCCAACCCACTCCTCGGCCTTGACTCAA
CTGGCAAACCCATACCAAATCCTTTACTTGGATTAGATAGTACCTCTAGCGGTAAGCCTATTCCTAACCC
TCTTTTGGGTCTCGATTCTACAGGTGGAAAACCAATCCCCAACCCACTCCTCGGCCTTGACTCAACTGGC
AAACCCATACCAAATCCTTTACTTGGATTAGATAGTACCTCTAGAGATTGAGGCGCGCCACTTCTAAATA
AGCGAATTTCTTATGATTTATGATTTTTATTATTAAATAAGTTATAAAAAAAATAAGTGTATACAAATTT
TAAAGTGACTCTTAGGTTTTAAAACGAAAATTCTTATTCTTGAGTAACTCTTTCCTGTAGGTCAGGTTGC
TTTCTCAGGTATAGTATGAGGTCGCTCTTATTGACCACACCTCTACCGGCAGATCCGCTAGGAGATCTGT
TTAGCTTGCCTCGTCCCCGCCGGGTCACCCGGCCAGCGACATGGAGGCCCAGAATACCCTCCTTGACAGT
CTTGACGTGCGCAGCTCAGGGGCATGATGTGACTGTCGCCCGTATATTTAGCCCACACATCCCCATGTAT
AATCATTTGCATCCATACATTTTGATGGCTGCACGGCGCGAAGCAAAAATTACGGCTCCTCGCTGCAGAC
CTGCGAGCAGGGAAACGCTCCCCTCACAGACGCGTTGAATTGTCCCCACGCCGCGCCCCTGTAGAGAAAT
ATAAAAGGTTAGGATTTGCCACTGAGGTTCTTCTTTCATATACTTCCTTTTAAAATCTTGCTAGGATACA
GTTCTCACATCACATCCGAACATAAACAACCATGGGTACCACTCTTGACGACACGGCTTACCGGTACCGC
ACCAGTGTCCCGGGGGACGCCGAGGCCATCGAGGCACTGGATGGGTCCTTCACCACCGACACCGTCTTCC
GCGTCACCGCCACCGGGGACGGCTTCACCCTGCGGGAGGTGCCGGTGGACCCGCCCCTGACCAAGGTGTT
CCCCGACGACGAATCGGACGACGAATCGGACGACGGGGAGGACGGCGACCCGGACTCCCGGACGTTCGTC
GCGTACGGGGACGACGGCGACCTGGCGGGCTTCGTGGTCGTCTCGTACTCCGGCTGGAACCGCCGGCTGA
CCGTCGAGGACATCGAGGTCGCCCCGGAGCACCGGGGGCACGGGGTCGGGCGCGCGTTGATGGGGCTCGC
GACGGAGTTCGCCCGCGAGCGGGGCGCCGGGCACCTCTGGCTGGAGGTCACCAACGTCAACGCACCGGCG
ATCCACGCGTACCGGCGGATGGGGTTCACCCTCTGCGGCCTGGACACCGCCCTGTACGACGGCACCGCCT
CGGACGGCGAGCAGGCGCTCTACATGAGCATGCCCTGCCCCTAATCAGTACTGACAATAAAAAGATTCTT
GTTTTCAAGAACTTGTCATTTGTATAGTTTTTTTATATTGTAGTTGTTCTATTTTAATCAAATGTTAGCG
TGATTTATATTTTTTTTCGCCTCGACATCATCTGCCCAGATGCGAAGTTAAGTGCGCAGAAAGTAATATC
ATGCGTCAATCGTATGTGAATGCTGGTCGCTATACTGCTGTCGATTCGATACTAACGCCGCCATCCAGTG
TTAAACGAGCTCGAATTCTAGGCTTCCTCGCTCACTGACTCGCTGCGCTCGGTCGTTCGGCTGCGGCGAG
CGGTATCAGCTCACTCAAAGGCGGTAATACGGTTATCCACAGAATCAGGGGATAACGCAGGAAAGAACAT
GTGAGCAAAAGGCCAGCAAAAGGCCAGGAACCGTAAAAAGGCCGCGTTGCTGGCGTTTTTCCATAGGCTC
CGCCCCCCTGACGAGCATCACAAAAATCGACGCTCAAGTCAGAGGTGGCGAAACCCGACAGGACTATAAA
GATACCAGGCGTTTCCCCCTGGAAGCTCCCTCGTGCGCTCTCCTGTTCCGACCCTGCCGCTTACCGGATA
CCTGTCCGCCTTTCTCCCTTCGGGAAGCGTGGCGCTTTCTCAATGCTCACGCTGTAGGTATCTCAGTTCG
GTGTAGGTCGTTCGCTCCAAGCTGGGCTGTGTGCACGAACCCCCCGTTCAGCCCGACCGCTGCGCCTTAT
CCGGTAACTATCGTCTTGAGTCCAACCCGGTAAGACACGACTTATCGCCACTGGCAGCAGCCACTGGTAA
CAGGATTAGCAGAGCGAGGTATGTAGGCGGTGCTACAGAGTTCTTGAAGTGGTGGCCTAACTACGGCTAC
ACTAGAAGGACAGTATTTGGTATCTGCGCTCTGCTGAAGCCAGTTACCTTCGGAAAAAGAGTTGGTAGCT
CTTGATCCGGCAAACAAACCACCGCTGGTAGCGGTGGTTTTTTTGTTTGCAAGCAGCAGATTACGCGCAG
AAAAAAAGGATCTCAAGAAGATCCTTTGATCTTTTCTACGGGGTCTGACGCTCAGTGGAACGAAAACTCA
CGTTAAGGGATTTTGGTCATGAGATTATCAAAAAGGATCTTCACCTAGATCCTTTTAAATTAAAAATGAA
GTTTTAAATCAATCTAAAGTATATATGAGTAAACTTGGTCTGACAGTTACCAATGCTTAATCAGTGAGGC
ACCTATCTCAGCGATCTGTCTATTTCGTTCATCCATAGTTGCCTGACTCCCCGTCGTGTAGATAACTACG
ATACGGGAGGGCTTACCATCTGGCCCCAGTGCTGCAATGATACCGCGAGACCCACGCTCACCGGCTCCAG
ATTTATCAGCAATAAACCAGCCAGCCGGAAGGGCCGAGCGCAGAAGTGGTCCTGCAACTTTATCCGCCTC
CATCCAGTCTATTAATTGTTGCCGGGAAGCTAGAGTAAGTAGTTCGCCAGTTAATAGTTTGCGCAACGTT
GTTGCCATTGCTACAGGCATCGTGGTGTCACGCTCGTCGTTTGGTATGGCTTCATTCAGCTCCGGTTCCC
AACGATCAAGGCGAGTTACATGATCCCCCATGTTGTGCAAAAAAGCGGTTAGCTCCTTCGGTCCTCCGAT
CGTTGTCAGAAGTAAGTTGGCCGCAGTGTTATCACTCATGGTTATGGCAGCACTGCATAATTCTCTTACT
GTCATGCCATCCGTAAGATGCTTTTCTGTGACTGGTGAGTACTCAACCAAGTCATTCTGAGAATAGTGTA
TGCGGCGACCGAGTTGCTCTTGCCCGGCGTCAATACGGGATAATACCGCGCCACATAGCAGAACTTTAAA
AGTGCTCATCATTGGAAAACGTTCTTCGGGGCGAAAACTCTCAAGGATCTTACCGCTGTTGAGATCCAGT
TCGATGTAACCCACTCGTGCACCCAACTGATCTTCAGCATCTTTTACTTTCACCAGCGTTTCTGGGTGAG
CAAAAACAGGAAGGCAAAATGCCGCAAAAAAGGGAATAAGGGCGACACGGAAATGTTGAATACTCATACT
CTTCCTTTTTCAATATTATTGAAGCATTTATCAGGGTTATTGTCTCATGAGCGGATACATATTTGAATGT
ATTTAGAAAAATAAACAAATAGGGGTTCCGCGCACATTTCCCCGAAAAGTGCCACCT
Features (pLannotate 1.2.2; 10 found; start..end, strand, type, name):
     70..105     +  CDS            rop (fragment): Rop protein, which maintains plasmids at low copy number; rop
    207..258     +  misc_feature   bom (fragment): basis of mobility region from pBR322
    321..339     +  promoter       SP6 promoter: promoter for bacteriophage SP6 RNA polymerase
    702..889     +  terminator     ADH1 terminator: S. cerevisiae ADH1; transcription terminator for the S. cerevisiae alcohol dehydrogenase 1 (ADH1) gene
    948..1291    +  promoter       TEF promoter: Ashbya gossypii TEF promoter
   1298..1862    +  CDS            NrsR (fragment): nourseothricin acetyltransferase; Streptomyces noursei nat1; confers resistance to nourseothricin
   1870..2067    +  terminator     TEF terminator: Ashbya gossypii TEF terminator
   2298..2886    -  rep_origin     ori: high-copy-number ColE1/pMB1/pBR322/pUC origin of replication
   3057..3917    -  CDS            AmpR: β-lactamase; bla; confers resistance to ampicillin, carbenicillin, and related antibiotics
   3918..4022    -  promoter       AmpR promoter: bla
