[The description below was written by a language model from this plasmid's Addgene catalogue record and pLannotate feature annotations shown in this document.]
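Description:
pNX3c-PK6 is a 4,047-nt PCR-template plasmid for epitope tagging of genes in fission yeast, derived from the pFA6a-kanMX6 backbone. It is propagated in E. coli as a high-copy plasmid through a ColE1/pUC-type origin, with selection by ampicillin resistance (β-lactamase under its own bla promoter). Short remnants of the pBR322 rop and bom regions and an SP6 promoter are carried over from the parental vector. No yeast replication origin is annotated. This fits a module meant to be integrated into the chromosome rather than maintained episomally.

The payload has two parts. The first is a 6xPK tag, six copies of the PK (V5) epitope. The automated feature table does not annotate this tag, but the unannotated stretch between the SP6 promoter and the S. cerevisiae ADH1 terminator is where it would be expected to lie. In that position the ADH1 terminator would supply transcription termination for a gene fused in frame to the tag. The second part is the natMX6 marker, in which the Streptomyces noursei nourseothricin acetyltransferase gene is flanked by the Ashbya gossypii TEF promoter and terminator. It confers resistance to nourseothricin (ClonNat) in both budding and fission yeast.

In pFA6a-style systems, the tag-terminator-marker unit is typically amplified with primers carrying homology to the target locus and integrated by homologous recombination. The result is a tagged protein expressed from its native promoter, detectable with anti-V5/PK antibodies. The layout suggests C-terminal tagging, although the record states only "fission yeast epitope tagging". The plasmid belongs to a published set of sequential and counter-selectable cassettes for S. pombe.
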