Addgene plasmid #78369: pNX3c-PK6
Purpose: fission yeast epitope tagging
Depositing lab: Kazunori Tomita. Depositing organization: University College London. Publication: Sequential and counter-selectable cassettes for fission yeast. Amelina H, Moiseeva V, Collopy LC, Pearson SR, Armstrong CA, Tomita K. BMC Biotechnol. 2016 Nov 8;16(1):76. 10.1186/s12896-016-0307-4 PubMed 27825338.
Backbone
  Vector backbone: pFA6a-kanMX6
  Selectable markers: ClonNat
Growth in bacteria
  Bacterial resistance: Ampicillin, 100 μg/mL
  Growth temperature: 37°C
  Growth strain: DH5alpha
  Copy number: High Copy
Gene/Insert 1
  Gene/Insert name: 6xPK (alt name: V5)
Gene/Insert 2
  Gene/Insert name: natMX6
  Species: S. cerevisiae (budding yeast), S. pombe (fission yeast)
Terms and licenses: Academic/Nonprofit Terms; Industry Terms: Not Available to Industry
How to cite: pNX3c-PK6 was a gift from Kazunori Tomita (Addgene plasmid # 78369 ; http://n2t.net/addgene:78369 ; RRID:Addgene_78369)
