>Addgene plasmid #78369 | pNX3c-PK6 | addgene partial sequence | sequence record 149905 | SP6 5'-ATTTAGGTGACACTATAG-3'
GCTGCAGGTCGACGGATCCCCGGGTTAATTAACGCTAGCGGTAAGCCTATTCCTAACCCTCTTTTGGGTC
TCGATTCTACAGGTGGAAAACCAATCCCCAACCCACTCCTCGGCCTTGACTCAACTGGCAAACCCATACC
AAATCCTTTACTTGGATTAGATAGTACCTCTAGCGGTAAGCCTATTCCTAACCCTCTTTTGGGTCTCGAT
TCTACAGGTGGAAAACCAATCCCCAACCCACTCCTCGGCCTTGACTCAACTGGCAAACCCATACCAAATC
CTTTACTTGGATTAGATAGTACCTCTAGAGATTGAGGCGCGCCACTTCTAAATAAGCGAATTTCTTATGA
TTTATGATTTTTATTATTAAATAAGTTATAAAAAAAATAAGTGTATACAAATTTTAAAGTGACTCTTAGG
TTTTAAAACGAAAATTCTTATTCTTGAGTAACTCTTTCCTGTAGGTCAGGTTGCTTTCTCAGGTATAGTA
TGAGGTCGCTCTTATTGACCACACCTCTACCGGCAGATCCGCTAGGAGATCTGTTTAGCTTGCCTCGTCC
CCGCCGGGTCACCCGGCCAGCGACATGGAGGCCCAGAATACCCTCCTTGACAGTCTTGACGTGCGCAGCT
CAGGGGCATGATGTGACTGTCGCCCGTATATTTAGCCCACACATCCCCATGTATAATCATTTGCATCCAT
ACATTTTGATGGCTGCACGGCGCGAAGCAAAAATTACGGCTCCTCGCTGCAGACCTGCGAGCAGGGAAAC
GCTCCCCTCACAGACGCGTTGAATTGTCCCCACGCCGCGCCCCTGTAGAGAAATATAAAAGGTTAGGATT
TGCCACTGAGGTTCTTCTTTCATATACTTCCTTTTAAAATCTTGCTAGGATACAGTTCTCACATCACATC
CGAACATAAACAACCATGGGTACCACTCTTGACGACACGGCTTACCGGTACCGCACCAGTGTCCCGGGGG
ACGCCGAGGCCATCGAGGCACTGGATGGGTCCTTCACCACCGACA
