>Addgene plasmid #78369 | pNX3c-PK6 | addgene partial sequence | sequence record 149906 | Tef-promoter-F 5'-GGATACAGTTCTCACATCAC-3'
CTCTTGACGACACGGCTTACCGGTACCGCACCAGTGTCCCGGGGGACGCCGAGGCCATCGAGGCACTGGA
TGGGTCCTTCACCACCGACACCGTCTTCCGCGTCACCGCCACCGGGGACGGCTTCACCCTGCGGGAGGTG
CCGGTGGACCCGCCCCTGACCAAGGTGTTCCCCGACGACGAATCGGACGACGAATCGGACGACGGGGAGG
ACGGCGACCCGGACTCCCGGACGTTCGTCGCGTACGGGGACGACGGCGACCTGGCGGGCTTCGTGGTCGT
CTCGTACTCCGGCTGGAACCGCCGGCTGACCGTCGAGGACATCGAGGTCGCCCCGGAGCACCGGGGGCAC
GGGGTCGGGCGCGCGTTGATGGGGCTCGCGACGGAGTTCGCCCGCGAGCGGGGCGCCGGGCACCTCTGGC
TGGAGGTCACCAACGTCAACGCACCGGCGATCCACGCGTACCGGCGGATGGGGTTCACCCTCTGCGGCCT
GGACACCGCCCTGTACGACGGCACCGCCTCGGACGGCGAGCAGGCGCTCTACATGAGCATGCCCTGCCCC
TAATCAGTACTGACAATAAAAAGATTCTTGTTTTCAAGAACTTGTCATTTGTATAGTTTTTTTATATTGT
AGTTGTTCTATTTTAATCAAATGTTAGCGTGATTTATATTTTTTTTCGCCTCGACATCATCTGCCCAGAT
GCGAAGTTAAGTGCGCAGAAAGTAATATCATGCGTCAATCGTATGTGAATGCTGGTCGCTATACTGCTGT
CGATTCGATACTAACGCCGCCATCCAGTGTTAAACGAGCTCGAATTCTAGGCTTCCTCGCTCACTGACTC
GCTGCGCTCGGTCGTTCGGCTGCGGCGAGCGGTATCAGCTCACTCAAAGGCGGTAATACGGTTATCCACA
GAATCAGGGG
